>Addgene plasmid #240705 | pRECMYC-Eco1 | addgene full sequence | sequence record 489546 | Addgene NGS Result
GAACGACCGAGCGCAACGCGTGAGCCCACCAGCTCCGTAAGTTCGGGCGCTGTGTGGCTCGTACCCGCGC
ATTCAGGCGGCAGGGGGTCTAACGGGTCTAAGGCGGCGTGTACGGCCGCCACAGCGGCTCTCAGCGGCCC
GGAAACGTCCTCGAAACGACGCATGTGTTCCTCCTGGTTGGTACAGGTGGTTGGGGGTGCTCGGCTGTCG
CTGGTGTTCCACCACCAGGGCTCGACGGGAGAGCGGGGGAGTGTGCAGTTGTGGGGTGGCCCCTCAGCGA
AATATCTGACTTGGAGCTCGTGTCGGACCATACACCGGTGATTAATCGTGGTCTACTACCAAGCGTGAGC
CACGTCGCCGACGAATTTGAGCAGCTCTGGCTGCCGTACTGGCCGCTGGCAAGCGACGATCTGCTCGAGG
GGATCTACCGCCAAAGCCGCGCGTCGGCCCTAGGCCGCCGGTACATCGAGGCGAACCCAACAGCGCTGGC
AAACCTGCTGGTCGTGGACGTAGACCATCCAGACGCAGCGCTCCGAGCGCTCAGCGCCCGGGGGTCCCAT
CCGCTGCCCAACGCGATCGTGGGCAATCGCGCCAACGGCCACGCACACGCAGTGTGGGCACTCAACGCCC
CTGTTCCACGCACCGAATACGCGCGGCGTAAGCCGCTCGCATACATGGCGGCGTGCGCCGAAGGCCTTCG
GCGCGCCGTCGATGGCGACCGCAGTTACTCAGGCCTCATGACCAAAAACCCCGGCCACATCGCCTGGGAA
ACGGAATGGCTCCACTCAGATCTCTACACACTCAGCCACATCGAGGCCGAGCTCGGCGCGAACATGCCAC
CGCCGCGCTGGCGTCAGCAGACCACGTACAAAGCGGCTCCGACGCCGCTAGGGCGGAATTGCGCACTGTT
CGATTCCGTCAGGTTGTGGGCCTATCGTCCCGCCCTCATGCGGATCTACCTGCCGACCCGGAACGTGGAC
GGACTCGGCCGCGCGATCTATGCCGAGTGCCACGCGCGAAACGCCGAATTTCCGTGCAACGACGTGTGTC
CCGGACCGCTACCGGACAGCGAGGTCCGCGCCATCGCCAACAGCATTTGGCGTTGGATCACAACCAAGTC
GCGCATTTGGGCGGACGGGATCGTGGTCTACGAGGCCACACTCAGTGCGCGCCAGTCGGCCATCTCGCGG
AAGGGCGCAGCAGCGCGCACGGCGGCGAGCACAGTTGCGCGGCGCGCAAAGTCCGCGTCAGCCATGGAGG
CATTGCTATGAGCGACGGCTACAGCGACGGCTACAACCGGCAGCCGACTGTCCGCAAAAAGCGGCGCGTG
ACCGCCGCCGAAGGCGCTCGAATCACCGGACTATCCGAACGCCACGTCGTCCGGCTCGTGGCGCAGGAAC
GCAGCGAGTGGCTCGCCGAGCAGGCTGCACGCCGCGAACGCATCCGCGCCTATCACGACGACGAGGGCCA
CTCTTGGCCGCAAACGGCCAAACATTTCGGGCTGCATCTGGACACCGTTAAGCGACTCGGCTATCGGGCG
AGGAAAGAGCGTGCGGCAGAACAGGAAGCGGCTCAAAAGGCCCACAACGAAGCCGACAATCCACCGCTGT
TCTAACGCAATTGGGGAGCGGGTGTCGCGGGGGTTCCGTGGGGGGTTCCGTTGCAACGGGTCGGACAGGT
AAAAGTCCTGGTAGACGCTAGTTTTCTGGTTTGGGCCATGCCTGTCTCGTTGCGTGTTTCGTTGCGCCCG
TTTTGAATACCAGCCAGACGAGACGGGGTTCTACGAATCTTGGTCGATACCAAGCCATTTCCGCTGAATA
TCGGGGAGCTCACCGCCAGAATCGGTGGTTGTGGTGATGTACGTGGCGAACTCCGTTGTAGTGCCTGTGG
TGGCATCCGTGGCGCGGCCGCGGTACCAGATCTTTAAATCTAGATAAAGAAGTGACGCGGTCTCAAGCGT
CGAGCGTCGCCAGCGTGTCGAGGATGTCGAAGTCGTAGCCGTCGGCGCTGGCGATGTAGACCTGCTGGTC
GAATTGACTGTCGCGCATACACATCGGGCCCCGGGGCCCGTCGAACCCGACATCGTGCGCGGATGCCATC
AGGTCCGGTATCTCGGGGGAGTGGGCCCGCTGGAAGATGGCCTCGAGCGCAAGCAGACCCTCGTAACAGG
ATTCGGCCATCGCGTTGAGCGGTGGCGCGTCGGCGCCGTAGCGGGCGACGTAGCTGCCCATCAGGTCCAT
GGCACCCGCGGTGGCCAGTGAACTGAAGTACGCCGCGGCGACATAGAGGTTTTCGGTGGAGCCGGCGCCG
CTGGCCAGCAGCATGTTCTCCTCCATCAGCGGGCTGAACCGCGCCATGCGGTCGTGCCCGCCGGCGCGCG
CGAACTCGCGGTTGAACAACACGGCGTCCTGGCCGACGAGCAGCATCAACACGGCCTGCGCCCCCGACGC
GATGGCCTTGCGGACAGGTGCGCGGAAATCGTCGGTGCCGTACGGGACGTAGATCTCCCGTCTGAGCTCG
AGGTCCAGATCTCGGCAGTACGCGCGGGCGGCCGCGGCGGAACGGCGCGGCCAGATGTAGTCATCGCCGA
CCAGGCACCAGGACCGGATGCCGAAGTGGTCGCGCAGCCAGGCGAGCGCGGGCGCGATCTGGATCTGCGG
TGTCTCGCCTGTGCAGAACACGCCCGGTGTGCGTTCACCGCCCTCGTACAACGAGGTGTAGACGTACGGG
ATGCGGTCGCGGACCACCGGGGAGATGCGGTTGCGCACGGCCGAGATGTGCCAGCCGGTCACGGCGTCGA
GACCGTGACCTCGCAACCGGTCGGCGACGGTCCGGGCGACGTCGTCGCCGGGCGCTCCGCCGTCGAGCAC
CTCGATGGTGACCTTGCGGCCCTGCAGGCCGCCTCGGTCGTTGACCTCCTTGGCCGCGAGCTCGGCCACG
GCCTCGCACGAAGGCGCGAAGATTCCCGCTGGCCCTTGAAGCGGAATCACCAGCCCGACGCGGAACTCAA
CCTCGCCGTCCTGCACTCCAGATCACCGTCGATCCCGTGTAGTCTGCGCTTCAAAGCTTTCTAGCAGAAA
TAATTCATTCTGAACAGACCCCGCCGTCGACACGAGGAGACACCCACCATGGCCGCCGGACAGCAGCGCC
GCCCCAACCTCCTGCTGCCGTTGGTGCGTCTGACCCACCTCGCGGAGTCGGCGATCGAACGCGTGCTCGC
GGACTCGTCGCTCAAGATCGAGGACTGGCGCGTGCTCGACGAGTTGGCCGGACGGCGCACCGTGCCCATG
AGCGATCTCGCGCAGGCCACGCTGATCACGGGTCCGACTCTCACCAGAACCGTCGATCGCCTTGTGTCGC
AAGGGATCATCTACCGGACTGCCGATCTGCATGACCGCCGGCGGGTGCTCGTGGCGTTGACCCCGCGGGG
GCGGACGCTGCGCAACCGCCTGGTGGACGCGGTAGCCGAGGCCGAGTGTGCGGCTTTTGAATCGTGCGGG
CTGGACGTCGACCAGTTGCGCGAACTCGTCGACACCACCTCGAATTTGACTTCGTAACCACCCGCGCCCG
GCGCGGGCGTTCACCCTTGACTTTTATTTTCATCTGGATATATTTCGGGTGAATGGAAAGGGGTGACCAT
GCCGACCTACACATTCCGTTGTTCCCACTGCGGTCCCTTCGATCTCACCTGCGCGATCTCCGAGCGCGAT
GCGGCGGCGACCTGTCCGGAGTGCCGGACGCCGGCGCGCCGGGTCTTCGGTTCGGTAGGGCTGACGACAT
TCACCGCGGGACATCACCGCGCATTCGACGCGGCGTCCGCGAGCGCCGAAAGTCCCACGGTGGTGAAGTC
GATTCCCGCAGGCGCGGACCGCCCGCGGGCCCCGCGCCGCAATCCCGGTCTACCGAGTCTGCCGAGGTAC
TAGCGACATGGGTGGCGTCGGGCTCTTCTACGTGGGTGCGGTGCTCATCATCGACGGGCTGATGCTGCTG
GGCCGCATCAGCCCACGAGGCGCAACACCGCTGAACTTCTTCGTCGGCGGACTGCAGGTGGTGACGCCTA
CGGTGCTGATCCTGCAGTCCGGCGGAGACGCGGCCGTGATCTTCGCGGCCTCCGGGCTCTACCTGTTCGG
CTTCACCTACCTGTGGGTGGCCATCAACAACGTGACCGACTGGGACGGAGAAGGTCTCGGATGGTTCTCG
CTGTTCGTCGCGATCGCCGCACTCGGCTACTCGTGGCACGCGTTCACCGCCGAGGCCGACCCGGCGTTCG
GGGTGATCTGGCTGCTGTGGGCAGTGCTGTGGTTCATGCTGTTCCTGCTGCTCGGCCTGGGGCACGACGC
ACTGGGGCCCGCCGTCGGGTTCGTCGCGGTGGCCGAAGGCGTGATCACCGCCGCCGTGCCGGCCTTCCTG
ATCGTGTCGGGCAACTGGGAAACCGGCCCGCTCCCCGCCGCGGTCATCGCCGTGATCGGTTTTGCCGCAG
TTGTTCTCGCATACCCCATCGGGCGCCGTCTCGCAGCGCCGTCAGTCACCAACCCTCCACCGGCCGCGCT
CGCGGCCACCACCCGATAAGAGAAAGGGAGTCCACATATGAAGTCGGCCGAGTACCTGAACACGTTCCGG
CTCCGCAATCTCGGCCTGCCCGTGATGAATAACCTGCACGACATGAGCAAAGCCACCCGCATCTCGGTCG
AAACGCTGCGGCTGCTGATCTACACGGCCGATTTTCGCTATCGCATCTATACCGTGGAAAAAAAGGGCCC
AGAGAAGCGTATGCGTACGATTTACCAGCCGTCGCGTGAGTTGAAGGCCCTCCAAGGTTGGGTGCTGCGT
AATATTTTGGACAAGCTGAGCTCGTCCCCCTTCTCGATTGGTTTTGAGAAGCACCAAAGCATTTTGAACA
ACGCCACGCCGCACATCGGTGCCAATTTCATTCTCAATATCGACCTCGAAGATTTCTTCCCCTCCCTGAC
GGCGAATAAGGTGTTTGGTGTCTTTCATTCCTTGGGTTACAACCGGCTGATCTCGTCCGTGCTCACGAAG
ATTTGTTGCTATAAGAATCTGCTCCCGCAAGGGGCCCCGTCCAGCCCCAAATTGGCGAACCTCATCTGTA
GCAAATTGGACTACCGCATCCAGGGCTATGCGGGCTCGCGCGGGCTGATCTACACGCGCTACGCCGATGA
CCTGACGCTCTCCGCGCAAAGCATGAAAAAGGTCGTGAAAGCCCGCGATTTCCTCTTTAGCATTATTCCG
AGCGAGGGCTTGGTCATTAATAGCAAGAAAACCTGTATCAGCGGTCCGCGCAGCCAGCGGAAGGTGACGG
GCCTGGTGATCTCGCAAGAAAAGGTGGGTATCGGCCGGGAAAAGTATAAAGAAATTCGTGCCAAAATCCA
TCACATTTTTTGCGGGAAATCGTCGGAGATTGAACACGTCCGGGGGTGGTTGAGCTTTATCCTCTCGGTC
GATTCCAAAAGCCATCGGCGGCTGATTACGTACATCAGCAAACTGGAGAAAAAGTACGGCAAAAATCCAC
TCAACAAGGCGAAGACGTAACATTTAACTATGATAAGATTCCGTATGCGCACCCTTAGCGAGAGGTTTAT
CATTAAGGTCAACCTCTGGATGTTGTTTCGGCATCCTGCATTGAATCTGAGTTACTGTCTGTTTTCCTGA
ATTCTGCGCCGTCGTGCGTCACGCCCGGCGGGGCCCGTGTGAGCCGCTGGACACCATCACCCCGGCGCCA
GAGGGAATTCAGGAAACCCGTTTTTTCTGACGTAAGGGTGCGCATACGGAATCTCGGCGGGAGAAAGGAG
AAAGCCAATCATGGCTGAAAATGCTGTCACCAAGCAGGATTCGCCCAAGGCACCCGAGACGATCTCGCAA
GTGCTGCAGGTGCTCGTGCCGCAGCTGGCGCGTGCAGTGCCCAAGGGTATGGACCCCGACCGCATCGCGC
GGATCGTGCAAACCGAGATCCGCAAGTCGCGCAACGCGAAAGCTGCTGGCATCGCTAAGCAGTCCCTCGA
CGACTGCACGCAAGAGTCATTTGCCGGTGCGCTGCTGACCTCGGCCGCGCTCGGTCTCGAGCCCGGTGTC
AACGGCGAGTGCTACCTCGTGCCCTACCGCGACACCCGGCGCGGCGTGGTCGAGTGCCAGCTGATCATCG
GCTACCAGGGCATCGTCAAACTGTTCTGGCAGCACCCGCGCGCCTCCCGGATCGACGCGCAGTGGGTCGG
CGCGAACGACGAATTCCATTACACCATGGGCCTCAATCCGACGCTGAAACACGTGAAGGCCAAGGGTGAT
CGGGGTAATCCGGTCTACTTCTACGCGATCGTCGAGGTGACCGGCGCTGAGCCGCTGTGGGACGTGTTCA
CCGCCGACGAGATCAGGGAATTGCGTCGCGGCAAGGTCGGATCCTCGGGCGACATCAAGGACCCGCAGCG
CTGGATGGAGCGGAAGACCGCGCTCAAACAGGTGCTGAAGCTGGCACCGAAGACGACGCGGCTCGACGCG
GCGATCCGCGCCGACGATCGCCCGGGCACCGACCTGTCACAGTCGCAGGCGCTCGCGCTGCCGTCGACCG
TCAAGCCGACGGCCGACTACATCGACGGCGAGATCGCCGAGCCGCACGAGGTCGATACGCCACCGAAGTC
GTCGCGCGCACAACGCGCGCAGCGCGCCACCGCGCCGGCGCCCGACGTGCAGATGGCCAATCCCGATCAG
CTGAAGCGCCTCGGCGAGATCCAGAAGGCCGAAAAGTACAACGACGCCGATTGGTTCAAGTTCCTCGCCG
ATTCGGCCGGCGTCAAAGCCACGCGCGCCGCCGACCTCACGTTCGACGAGGCGAAGGCTGTCATCGACAT
GTTCGACGGGCCCAACGCATGAGCGCCCCGGCGAATTCCGACGCGGTGGTTGATCTGCAACTAGCGTACG
ATCGACTGCCAGGCATCAAATAAAACGAAAGGCTCAGTCGAAAGACTGGGCCTTTCGTTTTATGCCATCA
TGGCCGCGGTGATCAGCTAGCCACCTGACGTCGGGGGGGGGGGAAAGCCACGTTGTGTCTCAAAATCTCT
GATGTTACATTGCACAAGATAAAAATATATCATCATGAACAATAAAACTGTCTGCTTACATAAACAGTAA
TACAAGGGGTGTTATGAGCCATATTCAACGGGAAACGTCTTGCTCGAGGCCGCGATTAAATTCCAACATG
GATGCTGATTTATATGGGTATAAATGGGCTCGCGATAATGTCGGGCAATCAGGTGCGACAATCTATCGCT
TGTATGGGAAGCCCCATGCGCCAGAGTTGTTTCTGAAACATGGCAAAGGTAGCGTTGCCAATGATGTTAC
AGATGAGATGGTCAGACTAAACTGGCTGACGGAATTTATGCCTCTTCCGACCATCAAGCATTTTATCCGT
ACTCCTGATGATGCATGGTTACTCACCACTGCGATCCCCGGGAAAACAGCATTCCAGGTATTAGAAGAAT
ATCCTGATTCAGGTGAAAATATTGTTGATGCGCTGGCAGTGTTCCTGCGCCGGTTGCATTCGATTCCTGT
TTGTAATTGTCCTTTTAACAGCGATCGCGTATTTCGTCTCGCTCAGGCGCAATCACGAATGAATAACGGT
TTGGTTGATGCGAGTGATTTTGATGACGAGCGTAATGGCTGGCCTGTTGAACAAGTCTGGAAAGAAATGC
ATAATCTTTTGCCATTCTCACCGGATTCAGTCGTCACTCATGGTGATTTCTCACTTGATAACCTTATTTT
TGACGAGGGGAAATTAATAGGTTGTATTGATGTTGGACGAGTCGGAATCGCAGACCGATACCAGGATCTT
GCCATCCTATGGAACTGCCTCGGTGAGTTTTCTCCTTCATTACAGAAACGGCTTTTTCAAAAATATGGTA
TTGATAATCCTGATATGAATAAATTGCAGTTTCATTTGATGCTCGATGAGTTTTTCTAATCAGAATTGGT
TAATTGGTTGTAACACTGGCAGAGCATTACGCTGACTTGACGGGACGGCGGCTTTGTTGAATAAATCGAA
CTTTTGCTGAGTTGAAGGATCAGATCACGCATCTTCCCGACAACGCAGACCGTTCCGTGGCAAAGCAAAA
GTTCAAAATCACCAACTGGTCCACCTACAACAAAGCTCTCACCAACCGTGGCTCCCTCACTTTCTGGCTG
GATGATGGGGCGATTCAGGCCTGGTATGAGTCAGCAACACCTTCTTCACGAGGCAGACCTCACTAGTTCC
ATGAGCGTCAGACCCCGTAGAAAAGATCAAAGGATCTTCTTGAGATCCTTTTTTTCTGCGCGTAATCTGC
TGCTTGCAAACAAAAAAACCACCGCTACCAGCGGTGGTTTGTTTGCCGGATCAAGAGCTACCAACTCTTT
TTCCGAAGGTAACTGGCTTCAGCAGAGCGCAGATACCAAATACTGTCCTTCTAGTGTAGCCGTAGTTAGG
CCACCACTTCAAGAACTCTGTAGCACCGCCTACATACCTCGCTCTGCTAATCCTGTTACCAGTGGCTGCT
GCCAGTGGCGATAAGTCGTGTCTTACCGGGTTGGACTCAAGACGATAGTTACCGGATAAGGCGCAGCGGT
CGGGCTGAACGGGGGGTTCGTGCACACAGCCCAGCTTGGAGCGAACGACCTACACCGAACTGAGATACCT
ACAGCGTGAGCTATGAGAAAGCGCCACGCTTCCCGAGGGGAGAAAGGCGGACAGGTATCCGGTAAGCGGC
AGGGTCGGAACAGGAGAGCGCACGAGGGAGCTTCCAGGGGGAAACGCCTGGTATCTTTATAGTCCTGTCG
GGTTTCGCCACCTCTGACTTGAGCGTCGATTTTTGTGATGCTCGTCAGGGGGGCGGAGCCTATGGAAAAA
CGCCAGCAACGCGGCCTTTTTACGGTTCCTGGCCTTTTGCTGGCCTTTTGCTCACATGTTCTTTCCTGCG
TTATCCCCTGATTCTGTGGATAACCGTATTACCGCCTTTGAGTGAGCTGATACCGCTCGCCGCAGCC
Features (pLannotate 1.2.2; 6 found; start..end, strand, type, name):
   3928..4566    +  CDS            AMIS_MYCSM: Protein inferred from homology: Swiss-Prot protein existence level 3. Possible transporter that might be responsible for the adsorption of amidase substrates or release of their hydrolysis products. From Mycolicibacterium smegmatis (Mycobacterium smegmatis).
   4588..5547    +  CDS            RT86_ECOLX: Protein predicted: Swiss-Prot protein existence level 4. Participates in the synthesis of a msDNA (a branched RNA linked by a 2',5'-phosphodiester linkage to a single-stranded DNA) of unknown function. The retron transcript serves as primer and template to the reaction, and codes for the RT. From Escherichia coli.
   6947..6993    +  terminator     rrnB T1 terminator: transcription terminator T1 from the E. coli rrnB gene
   7154..7969    +  CDS            KanR: aminoglycoside phosphotransferase; aph(3')-Ia; confers resistance to kanamycin in bacteria or G418 (Geneticin®) in eukaryotes
   8110..8253    +  CDS            TRA2_ECOLX (fragment): Protein predicted: Swiss-Prot protein existence level 4. Required for transposition of transposon Tn903. From Escherichia coli.
   8300..8888    +  rep_origin     ori: high-copy-number ColE1/pMB1/pBR322/pUC origin of replication
