[The description below was written by a language model from this plasmid's Addgene catalogue record and pLannotate feature annotations shown in this document.]
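Description:
pRECMYC-Eco1 is a 9,027 nt bacterial expression plasmid for retron-mediated recombineering ("recombitron" editing) in Mycobacterium smegmatis mc2 155. The purpose statement describes it as a pLAM12-type backbone, and the catalogue lists the backbone as pJV62. It is propagated in E. coli through a high-copy ColE1/pUC-type origin and selected with kanamycin through an aph(3')-Ia KanR gene. An adjacent Tn903 transposase fragment is most likely a remnant of the source of the resistance cassette. The automated annotation identifies no mycobacterial replication origin. Roughly the first 3.9 kb of the sequence carries no annotated features, so the way the plasmid is maintained in mycobacteria cannot be read from this record.

The payload is a synthetic 2,295 bp insert assembled by Gibson cloning, comprising the Eco1 retron reverse transcriptase, the Eco1 non-coding RNA and the single-strand annealing protein MspRecT. Only the reverse transcriptase is picked up in the feature table, as a match to the E. coli RT86 retron protein. It lies directly downstream of a M. smegmatis amiS coding sequence, and an rrnB T1 terminator sits further downstream. The amiS sequence may indicate acetamidase-locus regulatory sequences, but the record names no promoter. The ncRNA and MspRecT are not annotated and presumably lie between the reverse transcriptase and the terminator.

In this system, the reverse transcriptase partially copies the ncRNA into multicopy single-stranded DNA. Because the ncRNA has been engineered to carry a donor sequence targeting MSMEG_5894, the resulting ssDNA serves as an editing template made inside the cell. MspRecT promotes annealing of this template at the chromosomal target during replication. The plasmid is used to test and apply cross-species retron recombineering in mycobacteria.
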