Addgene plasmid #240705: pRECMYC-Eco1
Purpose: pLAM12 vector backbone containing Eco1 recombitron with MspRecT and a donor in the ncRNA to target MSMEG_5894 gene of Mycobacterium smegmatis mc2 155
Depositing lab: Seth Shipman. Depositing organization: J. David Gladstone Institutes. Publication: Genome editing of phylogenetically distinct bacteria using cross-species retron-mediated recombineering. Gonzalez-Delgado A, Bonillo-Lopez L, Johnson MS, Knodlseder N, Ko CC, Lekbach Y, Oh JH, Selvakumar H, Wold MC, Yu Z, Aragon V, Gralnick JA, Guell M, Hatfull GF, Keitz BK, Koskella B, Mutalik VK, van Pijkeren JP, Shipman SL. Nat Biotechnol. 2026 Apr 23. doi: 10.1038/s41587-026-03076-6. PubMed 42026131.
Backbone
  Vector backbone: pJV62
  Backbone manufacturer: Graham Hatfull (Addgene #26910)
  Vector type: Bacterial Expression
Growth in bacteria
  Bacterial resistance: Kanamycin, 50 μg/mL
  Growth temperature: 37°C
  Growth strain: DH5alpha
  Copy number: High Copy
Gene/Insert
  Gene/Insert name: Eco1 RT, Eco1 ncRNA, MspRecT
  Species: Synthetic
  Insert size (bp): 2295
  Mutation: WT
  Cloning method: Gibson Cloning
Terms and licenses: Academic/Nonprofit Terms; Industry Terms: Not Available to Industry
Depositor comments: Please visit https://doi.org/10.1101/2025.06.16.660010 for bioRxiv preprint.
How to cite: pRECMYC-Eco1 was a gift from Seth Shipman (Addgene plasmid # 240705 ; http://n2t.net/addgene:240705 ; RRID:Addgene_240705)
